LOCUS       Exported 7941 bp ds-DNA circular SYN 12-MAY-2021
DEFINITION  Localization, Expression of Smoothened WT in mammalian cell lines..
ACCESSION   .
VERSION     .
KEYWORDS    pcDNA3-mSmo-WT-V5
SOURCE      synthetic DNA construct
  ORGANISM  synthetic DNA construct
REFERENCE   1 (bases 1 to 7941)
  AUTHORS   Marada S, Navarro G, Truong A, Stewart DP, Arensdorf AM,
            Nachtergaele S, Angelats E, Opferman JT, Rohatgi R, McCormick PJ,
            Ogden SK
  TITLE     Functional Divergence in the Role of N-Linked Glycosylation in
            Smoothened Signaling.
  JOURNAL   PLoS Genet. 2015 Aug 20;11(8):e1005473. doi:
            10.1371/journal.pgen.1005473. eCollection 2015 Aug.
  PUBMED    26291458
REFERENCE   2 (bases 1 to 7941)
  AUTHORS   .
  TITLE     Direct Submission
  JOURNAL   Exported May 12, 2021 from SnapGene Server 1.1.58
            http://www.snapgene.com
FEATURES             Location/Qualifiers
     source          1..7941
                     /organism="synthetic DNA construct"
                     /mol_type="other DNA"
     enhancer        1..380
                     /label=CMV enhancer
                     /note="human cytomegalovirus immediate early enhancer"
     promoter        381..584
                     /label=CMV promoter
                     /note="human cytomegalovirus (CMV) immediate early
                     promoter"
     primer_bind     535..555
                     /label=CMV-F
                     /note="Human CMV immediate early promoter, forward primer"
     primer_bind     629..648
                     /label=T7
                     /note="T7 promoter, forward primer"
     promoter        629..647
                     /label=T7 promoter
                     /note="promoter for bacteriophage T7 RNA polymerase"
     regulatory      713..722
                     /regulatory_class="other"
                     /note="vertebrate consensus sequence for strong initiation
                     of translation (Kozak, 1987)"
     CDS             872..913
                     /codon_start=1
                     /product="epitope tag from simian virus 5"
                     /label=V5 tag
                     /translation="GKPIPNPLLGLDST"
     regulatory      3187..3196
                     /regulatory_class="other"
                     /note="vertebrate consensus sequence for strong initiation
                     of translation (Kozak, 1987)"
     promoter        complement(3260..3278)
                     /label=SP6 promoter
                     /note="promoter for bacteriophage SP6 RNA polymerase"
     primer_bind     complement(3261..3278)
                     /label=SP6
                     /note="SP6 promoter, forward primer"
     primer_bind     complement(3298..3315)
                     /label=BGH-rev
                     /note="Bovine growth hormone terminator, reverse primer.
                     Also called BGH reverse"
     polyA_signal    3304..3528
                     /label=bGH poly(A) signal
                     /note="bovine growth hormone polyadenylation signal"
     rep_origin      3574..4002
                     /direction=RIGHT
                     /label=f1 ori
                     /note="f1 bacteriophage origin of replication; arrow
                     indicates direction of (+) strand synthesis"
     primer_bind     complement(3661..3680)
                     /label=F1ori-R
                     /note="F1 origin, reverse primer"
     primer_bind     3871..3892
                     /label=F1ori-F
                     /note="F1 origin, forward primer"
     primer_bind     complement(4011..4031)
                     /label=pBABE 3'
                     /note="SV40 enhancer, reverse primer for pBABE vectors"
     promoter        4016..4345
                     /label=SV40 promoter
                     /note="SV40 enhancer and early promoter"
     rep_origin      4196..4331
                     /label=SV40 ori
                     /note="SV40 origin of replication"
     primer_bind     4258..4277
                     /label=SV40pro-F
                     /note="SV40 promoter/origin, forward primer"
     CDS             4412..5206
                     /codon_start=1
                     /gene="aph(3')-II (or nptII)"
                     /product="aminoglycoside phosphotransferase from Tn5"
                     /label=NeoR/KanR
                     /note="confers resistance to neomycin, kanamycin, and G418
                     (Geneticin(R))"
                     /translation="MIEQDGLHAGSPAAWVERLFGYDWAQQTIGCSDAAVFRLSAQGRP
                     VLFVKTDLSGALNELQDEAARLSWLATTGVPCAAVLDVVTEAGRDWLLLGEVPGQDLLS
                     SHLAPAEKVSIMADAMRRLHTLDPATCPFDHQAKHRIERARTRMEAGLVDQDDLDEEHQ
                     GLAPAELFARLKARMPDGEDLVVTHGDACLPNIMVENGRFSGFIDCGRLGVADRYQDIA
                     LATRDIAEELGGEWADRFLVLYGIAAPDSQRIAFYRLLDEFF"
     primer_bind     complement(4466..4485)
                     /label=Neo-R
                     /note="Neomycin resistance gene, reverse primer"
     primer_bind     5076..5095
                     /label=Neo-F
                     /note="Neomycin resistance gene, forward primer"
     polyA_signal    5380..5501
                     /label=SV40 poly(A) signal
                     /note="SV40 polyadenylation signal"
     primer_bind     complement(5417..5436)
                     /label=SV40pA-R
                     /note="SV40 polyA, reverse primer"
     primer_bind     5471..5490
                     /label=EBV-rev
                     /note="SV40 polyA terminator, reverse primer"
     primer_bind     complement(5550..5566)
                     /label=M13 rev
                     /note="common sequencing primer, one of multiple similar
                     variants"
     primer_bind     complement(5550..5566)
                     /label=M13 Reverse
                     /note="In lacZ gene. Also called M13-rev"
     primer_bind     complement(5563..5585)
                     /label=M13/pUC Reverse
                     /note="In lacZ gene"
     protein_bind    5574..5590
                     /label=lac operator
                     /bound_moiety="lac repressor encoded by lacI"
                     /note="The lac repressor binds to the lac operator to
                     inhibit transcription in E. coli. This inhibition can be
                     relieved by adding lactose or
                     isopropyl-beta-D-thiogalactopyranoside (IPTG)."
     promoter        complement(5598..5628)
                     /label=lac promoter
                     /note="promoter for the E. coli lac operon"
     protein_bind    5643..5664
                     /label=CAP binding site
                     /bound_moiety="E. coli catabolite activator protein"
                     /note="CAP binding activates transcription in the presence
                     of cAMP."
     primer_bind     complement(5781..5798)
                     /label=L4440
                     /note="L4440 vector, forward primer"
     rep_origin      complement(5952..6540)
                     /direction=LEFT
                     /label=ori
                     /note="high-copy-number ColE1/pMB1/pBR322/pUC origin of
                     replication"
     primer_bind     complement(6032..6051)
                     /label=pBR322ori-F
                     /note="pBR322 origin, forward primer"
     CDS             complement(6711..7571)
                     /codon_start=1
                     /gene="bla"
                     /product="beta-lactamase"
                     /label=AmpR
                     /note="confers resistance to ampicillin, carbenicillin, and
                     related antibiotics"
                     /translation="MSIQHFRVALIPFFAAFCLPVFAHPETLVKVKDAEDQLGARVGYI
                     ELDLNSGKILESFCPEERFPMMSTFKVLLCGAVLSRIDAGQEQLGRRIHYSQNDLVEYS
                     PVTEKHLTDGMTVRELCSAAITMSDNTAANLLLTTIGGPKELTAFLHNMGDHVTRLDRW
                     EPELNEAIPNDERDTTMPVAMATTLRKLLTGELLTLASRQQLIDWMEADKVAGPLLRSA
                     LPAGWFIADKSGAGERGSRGIIAALGPDGKPSRIVVIYTTGSQATMDERNRQIAEIGAS
                     LIKHW"
     primer_bind     7334..7353
                     /label=Amp-R
                     /note="Ampicillin resistance gene, reverse primer"
     promoter        complement(7572..7676)
                     /gene="bla"
                     /label=AmpR promoter
     primer_bind     complement(7751..7770)
                     /label=pRS-marker
                     /note="pRS vectors, use to sequence yeast selectable
                     marker"
ORIGIN
        1 gacattgatt attgactagt tattaatagt aatcaattac ggggtcatta gttcatagcc
       61 catatatgga gttccgcgtt acataactta cggtaaatgg cccgcctggc tgaccgccca
      121 acgacccccg cccattgacg tcaataatga cgtatgttcc catagtaacg ccaataggga
      181 ctttccattg acgtcaatgg gtggagtatt tacggtaaac tgcccacttg gcagtacatc
      241 aagtgtatca tatgccaagt acgcccccta ttgacgtcaa tgacggtaaa tggcccgcct
      301 ggcattatgc ccagtacatg accttatggg actttcctac ttggcagtac atctacgtat
      361 tagtcatcgc tattaccatg gtgatgcggt tttggcagta catcaatggg cgtggatagc
      421 ggtttgactc acggggattt ccaagtctcc accccattga cgtcaatggg agtttgtttt
      481 ggcaccaaaa tcaacgggac tttccaaaat gtcgtaacaa ctccgcccca ttgacgcaaa
      541 tgggcggtag gcgtgtacgg tgggaggtct atataagcag agctctctgg ctaactagag
      601 aacccactgc ttactggctt atcgaaatta atacgactca ctatagggag acccaagctt
      661 ggtaccgagc tcggatccac tagtaacggc cgccagtgtg ctggaattcg cggccgccat
      721 ggccgctggc cgccccgtgc gtgggcccga gctggcgccc cggaggctgc tgcagttgct
      781 tctgctggta ctgctggggg gcccgggccg gggggcggcc ttgagcggga acgtgaccgg
      841 gcctgggcct cacagcgcca gcgggagctc gggtaagcct atccctaacc ctctcctcgg
      901 tctcgattct acgaggaggg acgtgccggt gaccagccct ccgccgccgc tgctgagcca
      961 ctgcggccgg gccgcccact gcgagccttt gcgctacaac gtgtgcctgg gctcggcgct
     1021 gccctacgga gccaccacca cgctgctggc tggggactcg gactcgcagg aggaagcgca
     1081 cggcaagctc gtgctctggt ccggcctccg gaatgccccc cgctgctggg cagtgatcca
     1141 gcccctgctg tgtgctgtct acatgcccaa gtgtgagaat gaccgagtgg agttgcccag
     1201 ccgtaccctc tgccaggcca cccgaggccc ctgtgccatt gtggagcggg agcgagggtg
     1261 gcctgacttt ctgcgttgca caccggacca cttccctgaa ggctgcccaa acgaggtaca
     1321 aaacatcaag ttcaacagct caggccaatg tgaagcaccc ttggtgcgaa cagacaaccc
     1381 caagagctgg tatgaggacg tggagggctg tgggattcag tgtcagaacc cgctgttcac
     1441 cgaggccgag caccaggaca tgcacagcta catcgcagcc ttcggggcgg tcactggtct
     1501 ctgcacgctc ttcacactgg ccacctttgt ggctgactgg cggaactcca atcgctaccc
     1561 tgcggttatt ctcttctatg tcaatgcgtg tttcttcgtg ggcagcattg gctggctggc
     1621 ccagttcatg gatggtgccc gccgagagat tgtttgccga gcagatggca ccatgagatt
     1681 tggggagccc acctccagtg agaccctgtc ctgtgtcatc atctttgtca ttgtgtacta
     1741 tgccttgatg gctggagtag tctggttcgt ggtcctcacc tatgcctggc acacctcctt
     1801 caaagccctg ggcaccacct accagcctct ctcgggcaag acatcctatt tccacctgct
     1861 cacgtggtca ctcccctttg tcctcacggt ggcaatcctg gctgtggctc aggtagatgg
     1921 agactccgtg agtggcatct gttttgtagg ctacaagaac tatcggtacc gtgctggctt
     1981 tgtcctggcc ccaattggcc tggtgcttat tgtgggaggc tacttcctca tcagaggggt
     2041 catgactctg ttctccatca agagcaacca ccctgggctt ctgagtgaga aggcagccag
     2101 caagatcaac gagaccatgc tgcgcctggg catttttggc ttcctggcct ttggctttgt
     2161 gctcatcacc ttcagctgcc acttctatga cttcttcaac caggctgagt gggagcgtag
     2221 cttccgggac tatgtgctat gccaagccaa cgtgaccatc gggctgccta ccaagaagcc
     2281 cattcctgac tgtgagatca agaatcggcc cagcctcctg gtggagaaga tcaatctatt
     2341 tgccatgttt ggcactggca ttgccatgag cacctgggtc tggaccaagg ccaccctgct
     2401 catctggagg cgcacctggt gcaggttgac tgggcacagt gatgatgagc ccaagagaat
     2461 caagaagagc aagatgatcg ccaaggcctt ctctaagcgg cgtgagctgc tgcagaaccc
     2521 gggccaggag ctctccttca gcatgcacac tgtctcccat gatggacctg ttgcgggttt
     2581 ggcttttgac ctcaatgaac cctcagctga cgtctcctct gcctgggctc agcatgtcac
     2641 caagatggtg gctcggagag gagccatatt gccccaggat gtgtccgtta cccctgtggc
     2701 aactccagtg ccaccagaag aacaagccaa catgtggctg gttgaggcag agatctcccc
     2761 agagttagag aagcgtttgg gccggaagaa aaagcggagg aagaggaaga aggaggtgtg
     2821 ccccttgagg ccagcccctg agcttcacca ctctgcccct gttcctgcca ccagtgcagt
     2881 tcctcggctg cctcagctgc ctcggcagaa gtgcctggta gctgcaaacg cctggggaac
     2941 aggggagtcc tgccgacagg gagcctggac tctagtctcc aaccccttct gcccagagcc
     3001 tagtccccat caagatccat ttctccctgg tgcctcagcc ccccgggtct gggctcaggg
     3061 ccgcctccag gggctgggat ccattcattc ccgcactaac ctaatggagg ctgagatctt
     3121 ggatgcagac tcggacttct gaggaattcc tcagaagtcc gagtctgcat ccggggcggc
     3181 cagcggccat ggcggccgcg aattctgcag atatccatca cactggcggc cgctcgagca
     3241 tgcatctaga gggccctatt ctatagtgtc acctaaatgc tagagctcgc tgatcagcct
     3301 cgactgtgcc ttctagttgc cagccatctg ttgtttgccc ctcccccgtg ccttccttga
     3361 ccctggaagg tgccactccc actgtccttt cctaataaaa tgaggaaatt gcatcgcatt
     3421 gtctgagtag gtgtcattct attctggggg gtggggtggg gcaggacagc aagggggagg
     3481 attgggaaga caatagcagg catgctgggg atgcggtggg ctctatggct tctgaggcgg
     3541 aaagaaccag ctggggctct agggggtatc cccnnnnnnn nnnnnnnnnn nnnnnnnnnn
     3601 nnnnnnnnnn nnnnnnnnnn nnnnnnnnnn nnnnnnnnnn nnnnnnnnnn nnnnnnnnnn
     3661 nnnnnnnnnn nnnnnnnnnn nnnnnnnnnn nnnnnnncnn nnnnnnnnnn nnnnnnnnnn
     3721 nnnnnnnnnn nnnnnnnnnn nnnnnnnnnn nnnnnnnnnn nnnnnnnnnn nnnnnnnnnn
     3781 nnnnnnnnna nnnnnnnnnn nnnnnnnnnn nnnnnnnnnn nnnnnnnnnn nnnnnnnnnc
     3841 ctttgacgtt ggagtccacg ttctttaata gtggactctt gttccaaact ggaacaacac
     3901 tcaaccctat ctcggtctat tcttttgatt tataagggat tttgccgatt tcggcctatt
     3961 ggttaaaaaa tgagctgatt taacaaaaat ttaacgcgaa ttaattctgt ggaatgtgtg
     4021 tcagttaggg tgtggaaagt ccccaggctc cccagcaggc agaagtatgc aaagcatgca
     4081 tctcaattag tcagcaacca ggtgtggaaa gtccccaggc tccccagcag gcagaagtat
     4141 gcaaagcatg catctcaatt agtcagcaac catagtcccg cccctaactc cgcccatccc
     4201 gcccctaact ccgcccagtt ccgcccattc tccgccccat ggctgactaa ttttttttat
     4261 ttatgcagag gccgaggccg cctctgcctc tgagctattc cagaagtagt gaggaggctt
     4321 ttttggaggc ctaggctttt gcaaaaagct cccgggagct tgtatatcca ttttcggatc
     4381 tgatcaagag acaggatgag gatcgtttcg catgattgaa caagatggat tgcacgcagg
     4441 ttctccggcc gcttgggtgg agaggctatt cggctatgac tgggcacaac agacaatcgg
     4501 ctgctctgat gccgccgtgt tccggctgtc agcgcagggg cgcccggttc tttttgtcaa
     4561 gaccgacctg tccggtgccc tgaatgaact gcaggacgag gcagcgcggc tatcgtggct
     4621 ggccacgacg ggcgttcctt gcgcagctgt gctcgacgtt gtcactgaag cgggaaggga
     4681 ctggctgcta ttgggcgaag tgccggggca ggatctcctg tcatctcacc ttgctcctgc
     4741 cgagaaagta tccatcatgg ctgatgcaat gcggcggctg catacgcttg atccggctac
     4801 ctgcccattc gaccaccaag cgaaacatcg catcgagcga gcacgtactc ggatggaagc
     4861 cggtcttgtc gatcaggatg atctggacga agagcatcag gggctcgcgc cagccgaact
     4921 gttcgccagg ctcaaggcgc gcatgcccga cggcgaggat ctcgtcgtga cccatggcga
     4981 tgcctgcttg ccgaatatca tggtggaaaa tggccgcttt tctggattca tcgactgtgg
     5041 ccggctgggt gtggcggacc gctatcagga catagcgttg gctacccgtg atattgctga
     5101 agagcttggc ggcgaatggg ctgaccgctt cctcgtgctt tacggtatcg ccgctcccga
     5161 ttcgcagcgc atcgccttct atcgccttct tgacgagttc ttctgagcgg gactctgggg
     5221 ttcgaaatga ccgaccaagc gacgcccaac ctgccatcac gagatttcga ttccaccgcc
     5281 gccttctatg aaaggttggg cttcggaatc gttttccggg acgccggctg gatgatcctc
     5341 cagcgcgggg atctcatgct ggagttcttc gcccacccca acttgtttat tgcagcttat
     5401 aatggttaca aataaagcaa tagcatcaca aatttcacaa ataaagcatt tttttcactg
     5461 cattctagtt gtggtttgtc caaactcatc aatgtatctt atcatgtctg tataccgtcg
     5521 acctctagct agagcttggc gtaatcatgg tcatagctgt ttcctgtgtg aaattgttat
     5581 ccgctcacaa ttccacacaa catacgagcc ggaagcataa agtgtaaagc ctggggtgcc
     5641 taatgagtga gctaactcac attaattgcg ttgcgctcac tgcccgcttt ccagtcggga
     5701 aacctgtcgt gccagctgca ttaatgaatc ggccaacgcg cggggagagg cggtttgcgt
     5761 attgggcgct cttccgcttc ctcgctcact gactcgctgc gctcggtcgt tcggctgcgg
     5821 cgagcggtat cagctcactc aaaggcggta atacggttat ccacagaatc aggggataac
     5881 gcaggaaaga acatgtgagc aaaaggccag caaaaggcca ggaaccgtaa aaaggccgcg
     5941 ttgctggcgt ttttccatag gctccgcccc cctgacgagc atcacaaaaa tcgacgctca
     6001 agtcagaggt ggcgaaaccc gacaggacta taaagatacc aggcgtttcc ccctggaagc
     6061 tccctcgtgc gctctcctgt tccgaccctg ccgcttaccg gatacctgtc cgcctttctc
     6121 ccttcgggaa gcgtggcgct ttctcatagc tcacgctgta ggtatctcag ttcggtgtag
     6181 gtcgttcgct ccaagctggg ctgtgtgcac gaaccccccg ttcagcccga ccgctgcgcc
     6241 ttatccggta actatcgtct tgagtccaac ccggtaagac acgacttatc gccactggca
     6301 gcagccactg gtaacaggat tagcagagcg aggtatgtag gcggtgctac agagttcttg
     6361 aagtggtggc ctaactacgg ctacactaga agaacagtat ttggtatctg cgctctgctg
     6421 aagccagtta ccttcggaaa aagagttggt agctcttgat ccggcaaaca aaccaccgct
     6481 ggtagcggtg gtttttttgt ttgcaagcag cagattacgc gcagaaaaaa aggatctcaa
     6541 gaagatcctt tgatcttttc tacggggtct gacgctcagt ggaacgaaaa ctcacgttaa
     6601 gggattttgg tcatgagatt atcaaaaagg atcttcacct agatcctttt aaattaaaaa
     6661 tgaagtttta aatcaatcta aagtatatat gagtaaactt ggtctgacag ttaccaatgc
     6721 ttaatcagtg aggcacctat ctcagcgatc tgtctatttc gttcatccat agttgcctga
     6781 ctccccgtcg tgtagataac tacgatacgg gagggcttac catctggccc cagtgctgca
     6841 atgataccgc gagacccacg ctcaccggct ccagatttat cagcaataaa ccagccagcc
     6901 ggaagggccg agcgcagaag tggtcctgca actttatccg cctccatcca gtctattaat
     6961 tgttgccggg aagctagagt aagtagttcg ccagttaata gtttgcgcaa cgttgttgcc
     7021 attgctacag gcatcgtggt gtcacgctcg tcgtttggta tggcttcatt cagctccggt
     7081 tcccaacgat caaggcgagt tacatgatcc cccatgttgt gcaaaaaagc ggttagctcc
     7141 ttcggtcctc cgatcgttgt cagaagtaag ttggccgcag tgttatcact catggttatg
     7201 gcagcactgc ataattctct tactgtcatg ccatccgtaa gatgcttttc tgtgactggt
     7261 gagtactcaa ccaagtcatt ctgagaatag tgtatgcggc gaccgagttg ctcttgcccg
     7321 gcgtcaatac gggataatac cgcgccacat agcagaactt taaaagtgct catcattgga
     7381 aaacgttctt cggggcaaaa actctcaagg atcttaccgc tgttgagatc cagttcgatg
     7441 taacccactc gtgcacccaa ctgatcttca gcatctttta ctttcaccag cgtttctggg
     7501 tgagcaaaaa caggaaggca aaatgccgca aaaaagggaa taagggcgac acggaaatgt
     7561 tgaatactca tactcttcct ttttcaatat tattgaagca tttatcaggg ttattgtctc
     7621 atgagcggat acatatttga atgtatttag aaaaataaac aaataggggt tccgcgcaca
     7681 tttccccgaa aagtgccacc tgacgtcgac ggatcgggag atctcccgat cccctatggt
     7741 gcactctcag tacaatctgc tctgatgccg catagttaag ccagtatctg ctccctgctt
     7801 gtgtgttgga ggtcgctgag tagtgcgcga gcaaaattta agctacaaca aggcaaggct
     7861 tgaccgacaa ttgcatgaag aatctgctta gggttaggcg ttttgcgctg cttcgcgatg
     7921 tacgggccag atatacgcgt t
//
